Addgene plasmid #96847: pcDNA5/FRT/TO-AT1R-APEX
Purpose: For expression of AT1R-APEX in mammalian cells
Depositing lab: Andrew Kruse. Publication: Multidimensional Tracking of GPCR Signaling via Peroxidase-Catalyzed Proximity Labeling. Paek J, Kalocsay M, Staus DP, Wingler L, Pascolutti R, Paulo JA, Gygi SP, Kruse AC. Cell. 2017 Apr 6;169(2):338-349.e11. doi: 10.1016/j.cell.2017.03.028. PubMed 28388415.
Backbone
  Vector backbone: pcDNA5/FRT/TO
  Backbone manufacturer: Thermo Fisher
  Vector type: Mammalian Expression
Growth in bacteria
  Bacterial resistance: Ampicillin, 100 μg/mL
  Growth temperature: 37°C
  Growth strain: DH5alpha
  Copy number: High Copy
Gene/Insert
  Gene/Insert name: AT1R-APEX
  Species: H. sapiens (human)
  Entrez Gene: AGTR1 (a.k.a. AG2S, AGTR1B, AT1, AT1AR, AT1B, AT1BR, AT1R, AT2R1, ATR1, HAT1R)
  Cloning method: Gibson Cloning
  Sequencing primers: 5′ CMV forward; 3′ BGH reverse
Terms and licenses: Academic/Nonprofit Terms; Industry Terms: Not Available to Industry
How to cite: pcDNA5/FRT/TO-AT1R-APEX was a gift from Andrew Kruse (Addgene plasmid # 96847 ; http://n2t.net/addgene:96847 ; RRID:Addgene_96847)
