[The description below was written by a language model from this plasmid's Addgene catalogue record and pLannotate feature annotations shown in this document.]
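Description:
pcDNA5/FRT/TO-AT1R-APEX is a mammalian expression plasmid of about 6.9 kb built on the commercial pcDNA5/FRT/TO backbone, designed for tetracycline-regulated expression and for site-specific genomic integration by FLP recombinase. It is propagated in E. coli through a high-copy ColE1/pUC-type origin with ampicillin selection from the β-lactamase gene. The annotation also shows small backbone remnants (f1 ori, lac promoter/operator, lacI, ble and bom fragments) that have no evident role in the design.

The payload is the human angiotensin II type 1 receptor (AGTR1) coding sequence followed closely, on the same strand, by APEX2, the engineered soybean ascorbate peroxidase carrying the activity-enhancing A134P mutation. This arrangement matches the C-terminal receptor–peroxidase fusion implied by the construct name. Expression is driven by the CMV enhancer and promoter. The short "PLtetO-1" and TRE fragments annotated just downstream correspond to tet operator sites, which let a Tet repressor silence the promoter until tetracycline or doxycycline is added in repressor-expressing host cells. Transcripts terminate at the bGH polyadenylation signal.

Downstream, an FRT site directly precedes a hygromycin resistance gene with an SV40 poly(A) signal and no complete promoter of its own. In this backbone design, FLP-mediated recombination into a genomic FRT site places the gene behind a resident promoter, so hygromycin resistance selects correct integrants and yields isogenic stable lines.

The stated purpose is expression of AT1R-APEX in mammalian cells. The associated publication concerns peroxidase-catalysed proximity labelling to track GPCR signalling, in which APEX2 biotinylates proteins near the receptor for proteomic identification.
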