Features (pLannotate 1.2.2; 22 found; start..end, strand, type, name):
      1..380     +  enhancer       CMV enhancer: human cytomegalovirus immediate early enhancer
    381..584     +  promoter       CMV promoter: human cytomegalovirus (CMV) immediate early promoter
    586..605     +  promoter       PLtetO-1 promoter (fragment): modified phage lambda PL promoter with tet operator sites (Lutz and Bujard, 1997)
    607..626     +  promoter       PLtetO-1 promoter (fragment): modified phage lambda PL promoter with tet operator sites (Lutz and Bujard, 1997)
    634..667     +  promoter       TRE3GV promoter (fragment): 3rd-generation Tet-responsive promoter that can be activated by binding of Tet-On® 3G, optimized for retroviral and lentiviral vectors
    750..1826    +  CDS            AGTR1: AGTR1_HUMAN - Also known as AGTR1A, AGTR1B, AT2R1, AT2R1B. Experimental evidence at protein level: Swiss-Prot protein existence level 1. (Microbial infection) During SARS coronavirus-2/SARS-CoV-2 infection, it is able to recognize and internalize the complex formed by secreted ACE2 and SARS-CoV-2 spike protein through DNM2/dynamin 2- dependent endocytosis. From Homo sapiens (Human).
   1851..2597    +  CDS            APEX2: soybean ascorbate peroxidase, engineered to serve as a monomeric tag for electron microscopy and live-cell proteomics (Lam et al., 2015) more active than the original APEX due to the A134P mutation
   2647..2871    +  polyA_signal   bGH poly(A) signal: bovine growth hormone polyadenylation signal
   2875..2896    +  promoter       SV40 promoter (fragment): SV40 enhancer and early promoter
   2917..3150    +  rep_origin     f1 ori (fragment) (sequence partly withheld): f1 bacteriophage origin of replication; arrow indicates direction of (+) strand synthesis
   3155..3202    +  protein_bind   FRT: FLP-mediated recombination occurs in the 8-bp core sequence TCTAGAAA (Turan and Bode, 2011). FLP recombinase from the Saccharomyces cerevisiae 2μ plasmid
   3210..4232    +  CDS            HygR: aminoglycoside phosphotransferase from E. coli; aph(4)-Ia; confers resistance to hygromycin
   4242..4367    +  CDS            ble (fragment): BLE_KLEPN - Experimental evidence at protein level: Swiss-Prot protein existence level 1. Binding protein with a strong affinity to the bleomycin family of antibiotics. Binds to CL990; an antimitotic-antibiotic compound. From Klebsiella pneumoniae.
   4362..4483    +  polyA_signal   SV40 poly(A) signal: SV40 polyadenylation signal
   4556..4572    -  protein_bind   lac operator: The lac repressor binds to the lac operator to inhibit transcription in E. coli. This inhibition can be relieved by adding lactose or isopropyl-β-D-thiogalactopyranoside (IPTG). lac repressor encoded by lacI
   4580..4610    -  promoter       lac promoter: promoter for the E. coli lac operon
   4625..4646    -  protein_bind   CAP binding site: CAP binding activates transcription in the presence of cAMP. E. coli catabolite activator protein
   4659..4751    -  CDS            lacI (fragment): lac repressor; lacI; The lac repressor binds to the lac operator to inhibit transcription in E. coli. This inhibition can be relieved by adding lactose or isopropyl-β-D-thiogalactopyranoside (IPTG).
   4934..5522    -  rep_origin     ori: high-copy-number ColE1/pMB1/pBR322/pUC origin of replication
   5693..6553    -  CDS            AmpR: β-lactamase; bla; confers resistance to ampicillin, carbenicillin, and related antibiotics
   6554..6658    -  promoter       AmpR promoter: bla
   6717..6769    -  misc_feature   bom (fragment): basis of mobility region from pBR322
>Addgene plasmid #96847 | pcDNA5/FRT/TO-AT1R-APEX | addgene full sequence | sequence record 181447 | Addgene NGS Result
GACATTGATTATTGACTAGTTATTAATAGTAATCAATTACGGGGTCATTAGTTCATAGCCCATATATGGA
GTTCCGCGTTACATAACTTACGGTAAATGGCCCGCCTGGCTGACCGCCCAACGACCCCCGCCCATTGACG
TCAATAATGACGTATGTTCCCATAGTAACGCCAATAGGGACTTTCCATTGACGTCAATGGGTGGAGTATT
TACGGTAAACTGCCCACTTGGCAGTACATCAAGTGTATCATATGCCAAGTACGCCCCCTATTGACGTCAA
TGACGGTAAATGGCCCGCCTGGCATTATGCCCAGTACATGACCTTATGGGACTTTCCTACTTGGCAGTAC
ATCTACGTATTAGTCATCGCTATTACCATGGTGATGCGGTTTTGGCAGTACATCAATGGGCGTGGATAGC
GGTTTGACTCACGGGGATTTCCAAGTCTCCACCCCATTGACGTCAATGGGAGTTTGTTTTGGCACCAAAA
TCAACGGGACTTTCCAAAATGTCGTAACAACTCCGCCCCATTGACGCAAATGGGCGGTAGGCGTGTACGG
TGGGAGGTCTATATAAGCAGAGCTCTCCCTATCAGTGATAGAGATCTCCCTATCAGTGATAGAGATCGTC
GACGAGCTCGTTTAGTGAACCGTCAGATCGCCTGGAGACGCCATCCACGCTGTTTTGACCTCCATAGAAG
ACACCGGGACCGATCCAGCCTCCGGACTCTAGCGTTTAAACTTAAGCTTATGATTCTCAACTCTTCTACT
GAAGATGGTATTAAAAGAATCCAAGATGATTGTCCCAAAGCTGGAAGGCATAATTACATATTTGTCATGA
TTCCTACTTTATACAGTATCATCTTTGTGGTGGGAATATTTGGAAACAGCTTGGTGGTGATAGTCATTTA
CTTTTATATGAAGCTGAAGACTGTGGCCAGTGTTTTTCTTTTGAATTTAGCACTGGCTGACTTATGCTTT
TTACTGACTTTGCCACTATGGGCTGTCTACACAGCTATGGAATACCGCTGGCCCTTTGGCAATTACCTAT
GTAAGATTGCTTCAGCCAGCGTCAGTTTCAACCTGTACGCTAGTGTGTTTCTACTCACGTGTCTCAGCAT
TGATCGATACCTGGCTATTGTTCACCCAATGAAGTCCCGCCTTCGACGCACAATGCTTGTAGCCAAAGTC
ACCTGCATCATCATTTGGCTGCTGGCAGGCTTGGCCAGTTTGCCAGCTATAATCCATCGAAATGTATTTT
TCATTGAGAACACCAATATTACAGTTTGTGCTTTCCATTATGAGTCCCAAAATTCAACCCTTCCGATAGG
GCTGGGCCTGACCAAAAATATACTGGGTTTCCTGTTTCCTTTTCTGATCATTCTTACAAGTTATACTCTT
ATTTGGAAGGCCCTAAAGAAGGCTTATGAAATTCAGAAGAACAAACCAAGAAATGATGATATTTTTAAGA
TAATTATGGCAATTGTGCTTTTCTTTTTCTTTTCCTGGATTCCCCACCAAATATTCACTTTTCTGGATGT
ATTGATTCAACTAGGCATCATACGTGACTGTAGAATTGCAGATATTGTGGACACGGCCATGCCTATCACC
ATTTGTATAGCTTATTTTAACAATTGCCTGAATCCTCTTTTTTATGGCTTTCTGGGGAAAAAATTTAAAA
GATATTTTCTCCAGCTTCTAAAATATATTCCCCCAAAAGCCAAATCCCACTCAAACCTTTCAACAAAAAT
GAGCACGCTTTCCTACCGCCCCTCAGATAATGTAAGCTCATCCACCAAGAAGCCTGCACCATGTTTTGAG
GTTGAGGGTGGAAGTTCTGGCGGTTCAAGTGGAAAGTCTTACCCAACTGTGAGTGCTGATTACCAGGACG
CCGTTGAGAAGGCGAAGAAGAAGCTCAGAGGCTTCATCGCTGAGAAGAGATGCGCTCCTCTAATGCTCCG
TTTGGCATTCCACTCTGCTGGAACCTTTGACAAGGGCACGAAGACCGGTGGACCCTTCGGAACCATCAAG
CACCCTGCCGAACTGGCTCACAGCGCTAACAACGGTCTTGACATCGCTGTTAGGCTTTTGGAGCCACTCA
AGGCGGAGTTCCCTATTTTGAGCTACGCCGATTTCTACCAGTTGGCTGGCGTTGTTGCCGTTGAGGTCAC
GGGTGGACCTAAGGTTCCATTCCACCCTGGAAGAGAGGACAAGCCTGAGCCACCACCAGAGGGTCGCTTG
CCCGATCCCACTAAGGGTTCTGACCATTTGAGAGATGTGTTTGGCAAAGCTATGGGGCTTACTGACCAAG
ATATCGTTGCTCTATCTGGGGGTCACACTATTGGAGCTGCACACAAGGAGCGTTCTGGATTTGAGGGTCC
CTGGACCTCTAATCCTCTTATTTTCGACAACTCATACTTCACGGAGTTGTTGAGTGGTGAGAAGGAAGGT
CTCCTTCAGCTACCTTCTGACAAGGCTCTTTTGTCTGACCCTGTATTCCGCCCTCTCGTTGACAAATATG
CAGCGGACGAAGATGCCTTCTTTGCTGATTACGCTGAGGCTCACCAAAAGCTTTCCGAGCTTGGGTTTGC
TGATGCCTAATAGCTCGAGTCTAGAGGGCCCGTTTAAACCCGCTGATCAGCCTCGACTGTGCCTTCTAGT
TGCCAGCCATCTGTTGTTTGCCCCTCCCCCGTGCCTTCCTTGACCCTGGAAGGTGCCACTCCCACTGTCC
TTTCCTAATAAAATGAGGAAATTGCATCGCATTGTCTGAGTAGGTGTCATTCTATTCTGGGGGGTGGGGT
GGGGCAGGACAGCAAGGGGGAGGATTGGGAAGACAATAGCAGGCATGCTGGGGATGCGGTGGGCTCTATG
GCTTCTGAGGCGGAAAGAACCAGCTGGGGCTCTAGGGGGTATCCCC
[124 nt withheld, positions 2917-3040]
C
[91 nt withheld, positions 3042-3132]
AGGGTGATGGTTCACGTACCTAGAAGTTCCTATTCCGAAGTTCCTATTCTCTAGAAAGTATAGGAACTTC
CTTGGCCAAAAAGCCTGAACTCACCGCGACGTCTGTCGAGAAGTTTCTGATCGAAAAGTTCGACAGCGTC
TCCGACCTGATGCAGCTCTCGGAGGGCGAAGAATCTCGTGCTTTCAGCTTCGATGTAGGAGGGCGTGGAT
ATGTCCTGCGGGTAAATAGCTGCGCCGATGGTTTCTACAAAGATCGTTATGTTTATCGGCACTTTGCATC
GGCCGCGCTCCCGATTCCGGAAGTGCTTGACATTGGGGAATTCAGCGAGAGCCTGACCTATTGCATCTCC
CGCCGTGCACAGGGTGTCACGTTGCAAGACCTGCCTGAAACCGAACTGCCCGCTGTTCTGCAGCCGGTCG
CGGAGGCCATGGATGCGATCGCTGCGGCCGATCTTAGCCAGACGAGCGGGTTCGGCCCATTCGGACCGCA
AGGAATCGGTCAATACACTACATGGCGTGATTTCATATGCGCGATTGCTGATCCCCATGTGTATCACTGG
CAAACTGTGATGGACGACACCGTCAGTGCGTCCGTCGCGCAGGCTCTCGATGAGCTGATGCTTTGGGCCG
AGGACTGCCCCGAAGTCCGGCACCTCGTGCACGCGGATTTCGGCTCCAACAATGTCCTGACGGACAATGG
CCGCATAACAGCGGTCATTGACTGGAGCGAGGCGATGTTCGGGGATTCCCAATACGAGGTCGCCAACATC
TTCTTCTGGAGGCCGTGGTTGGCTTGTATGGAGCAGCAGACGCGCTACTTCGAGCGGAGGCATCCGGAGC
TTGCAGGATCGCCGCGGCTCCGGGCGTATATGCTCCGCATTGGTCTTGACCAACTCTATCAGAGCTTGGT
TGACGGCAATTTCGATGATGCAGCTTGGGCGCAGGGTCGATGCGACGCAATCGTCCGATCCGGAGCCGGG
ACTGTCGGGCGTACACAAATCGCCCGCAGAAGCGCGGCCGTCTGGACCGATGGCTGTGTAGAAGTACTCG
CCGATAGTGGAAACCGACGCCCCAGCACTCGTCCGAGGGCAAAGGAATAGCACGTACTACGAGATTTCGA
TTCCACCGCCGCCTTCTATGAAAGGTTGGGCTTCGGAATCGTTTTCCGGGACGCCGGCTGGATGATCCTC
CAGCGCGGGGATCTCATGCTGGAGTTCTTCGCCCACCCCAACTTGTTTATTGCAGCTTATAATGGTTACA
AATAAAGCAATAGCATCACAAATTTCACAAATAAAGCATTTTTTTCACTGCATTCTAGTTGTGGTTTGTC
CAAACTCATCAATGTATCTTATCATGTCTGTATACCGTCGACCTCTAGCTAGAGCTTGGCGTAATCATGG
TCATAGCTGTTTCCTGTGTGAAATTGTTATCCGCTCACAATTCCACACAACATACGAGCCGGAAGCATAA
AGTGTAAAGCCTGGGGTGCCTAATGAGTGAGCTAACTCACATTAATTGCGTTGCGCTCACTGCCCGCTTT
CCAGTCGGGAAACCTGTCGTGCCAGCTGCATTAATGAATCGGCCAACGCGCGGGGAGAGGCGGTTTGCGT
ATTGGGCGCTCTTCCGCTTCCTCGCTCACTGACTCGCTGCGCTCGGTCGTTCGGCTGCGGCGAGCGGTAT
CAGCTCACTCAAAGGCGGTAATACGGTTATCCACAGAATCAGGGGATAACGCAGGAAAGAACATGTGAGC
AAAAGGCCAGCAAAAGGCCAGGAACCGTAAAAAGGCCGCGTTGCTGGCGTTTTTCCATAGGCTCCGCCCC
CCTGACGAGCATCACAAAAATCGACGCTCAAGTCAGAGGTGGCGAAACCCGACAGGACTATAAAGATACC
AGGCGTTTCCCCCTGGAAGCTCCCTCGTGCGCTCTCCTGTTCCGACCCTGCCGCTTACCGGATACCTGTC
CGCCTTTCTCCCTTCGGGAAGCGTGGCGCTTTCTCATAGCTCACGCTGTAGGTATCTCAGTTCGGTGTAG
GTCGTTCGCTCCAAGCTGGGCTGTGTGCACGAACCCCCCGTTCAGCCCGACCGCTGCGCCTTATCCGGTA
ACTATCGTCTTGAGTCCAACCCGGTAAGACACGACTTATCGCCACTGGCAGCAGCCACTGGTAACAGGAT
TAGCAGAGCGAGGTATGTAGGCGGTGCTACAGAGTTCTTGAAGTGGTGGCCTAACTACGGCTACACTAGA
AGAACAGTATTTGGTATCTGCGCTCTGCTGAAGCCAGTTACCTTCGGAAAAAGAGTTGGTAGCTCTTGAT
CCGGCAAACAAACCACCGCTGGTAGCGGTGGTTTTTTTGTTTGCAAGCAGCAGATTACGCGCAGAAAAAA
AGGATCTCAAGAAGATCCTTTGATCTTTTCTACGGGGTCTGACGCTCAGTGGAACGAAAACTCACGTTAA
GGGATTTTGGTCATGAGATTATCAAAAAGGATCTTCACCTAGATCCTTTTAAATTAAAAATGAAGTTTTA
AATCAATCTAAAGTATATATGAGTAAACTTGGTCTGACAGTTACCAATGCTTAATCAGTGAGGCACCTAT
CTCAGCGATCTGTCTATTTCGTTCATCCATAGTTGCCTGACTCCCCGTCGTGTAGATAACTACGATACGG
GAGGGCTTACCATCTGGCCCCAGTGCTGCAATGATACCGCGAGACCCACGCTCACCGGCTCCAGATTTAT
CAGCAATAAACCAGCCAGCCGGAAGGGCCGAGCGCAGAAGTGGTCCTGCAACTTTATCCGCCTCCATCCA
GTCTATTAATTGTTGCCGGGAAGCTAGAGTAAGTAGTTCGCCAGTTAATAGTTTGCGCAACGTTGTTGCC
ATTGCTACAGGCATCGTGGTGTCACGCTCGTCGTTTGGTATGGCTTCATTCAGCTCCGGTTCCCAACGAT
CAAGGCGAGTTACATGATCCCCCATGTTGTGCAAAAAAGCGGTTAGCTCCTTCGGTCCTCCGATCGTTGT
CAGAAGTAAGTTGGCCGCAGTGTTATCACTCATGGTTATGGCAGCACTGCATAATTCTCTTACTGTCATG
CCATCCGTAAGATGCTTTTCTGTGACTGGTGAGTACTCAACCAAGTCATTCTGAGAATAGTGTATGCGGC
GACCGAGTTGCTCTTGCCCGGCGTCAATACGGGATAATACCGCGCCACATAGCAGAACTTTAAAAGTGCT
CATCATTGGAAAACGTTCTTCGGGGCGAAAACTCTCAAGGATCTTACCGCTGTTGAGATCCAGTTCGATG
TAACCCACTCGTGCACCCAACTGATCTTCAGCATCTTTTACTTTCACCAGCGTTTCTGGGTGAGCAAAAA
CAGGAAGGCAAAATGCCGCAAAAAAGGGAATAAGGGCGACACGGAAATGTTGAATACTCATACTCTTCCT
TTTTCAATATTATTGAAGCATTTATCAGGGTTATTGTCTCATGAGCGGATACATATTTGAATGTATTTAG
AAAAATAAACAAATAGGGGTTCCGCGCACATTTCCCCGAAAAGTGCCACCTGACGTCGACGGATCGGGAG
ATCTCCCGATCCCCTATGGTGCACTCTCAGTACAATCTGCTCTGATGCCGCATAGTTAAGCCAGTATCTG
CTCCCTGCTTGTGTGTTGGAGGTCGCTGAGTAGTGCGCGAGCAAAATTTAAGCTACAACAAGGCAAGGCT
TGACCGACAATTGCATGAAGAATCTGCTTAGGGTTAGGCGTTTTGCGCTGCTTCGCGATGTACGGGCCAG
ATATACGCGTT
