>Addgene plasmid #96847 | pcDNA5/FRT/TO-AT1R-APEX | depositor partial sequence | sequence record 178241 | receptor + apex
ATGATTCTCAACTCTTCTACTGAAGATGGTATTAAAAGAATCCAAGATGATTGTCCCAAAGCTGGAAGGC
ATAATTACATATTTGTCATGATTCCTACTTTATACAGTATCATCTTTGTGGTGGGAATATTTGGAAACAG
CTTGGTGGTGATAGTCATTTACTTTTATATGAAGCTGAAGACTGTGGCCAGTGTTTTTCTTTTGAATTTA
GCACTGGCTGACTTATGCTTTTTACTGACTTTGCCACTATGGGCTGTCTACACAGCTATGGAATACCGCT
GGCCCTTTGGCAATTACCTATGTAAGATTGCTTCAGCCAGCGTCAGTTTCAACCTGTACGCTAGTGTGTT
TCTACTCACGTGTCTCAGCATTGATCGATACCTGGCTATTGTTCACCCAATGAAGTCCCGCCTTCGACGC
ACAATGCTTGTAGCCAAAGTCACCTGCATCATCATTTGGCTGCTGGCAGGCTTGGCCAGTTTGCCAGCTA
TAATCCATCGAAATGTATTTTTCATTGAGAACACCAATATTACAGTTTGTGCTTTCCATTATGAGTCCCA
AAATTCAACCCTCCCGATAGGGCTGGGCCTGACCAAAAATATACTGGGTTTCCTGTTTCCTTTTCTGATC
ATTCTTACAAGTTATACTCTTATTTGGAAGGCCCTAAAGAAGGCTTATGAAATTCAGAAGAACAAACCAA
GAAATGATGATATTTTTAAGATAATTATGGCAATTGTGCTTTTCTTTTTCTTTTCCTGGATTCCCCACCA
AATATTCACTTTTCTGGATGTATTGATTCAACTAGGCATCATACGTGACTGTAGAATTGCAGATATTGTG
GACACGGCCATGCCTATCACCATTTGTATAGCTTATTTTAACAATTGCCTGAATCCTCTTTTTTATGGCT
TTCTGGGGAAAAAATTTAAAAGATATTTTCTCCAGCTTCTAAAATATATTCCCCCAAAAGCCAAATCCCA
CTCAAACCTTTCAACAAAAATGAGCACGCTTTCCTACCGCCCCTCAGATAATGTAAGCTCATCCACCAAG
AAGCCTGCACCATGTTTTGAGGTTGAGGGTGGAAGTTCTGGCGGTTCAAGTGGAAAGTCTTACCCAACTG
TGAGTGCTGATTACCAGGACGCCGTTGAGAAGGCGAAGAAGAAGCTCAGAGGCTTCATCGCTGAGAAGAG
ATGCGCTCCTCTAATGCTCCGTTTGGCATTCCACTCTGCTGGAACCTTTGACAAGGGCACGAAGACCGGT
GGACCCTTCGGAACCATCAAGCACCCTGCCGAACTGGCTCACAGCGCTAACAACGGTCTTGACATCGCTG
TTAGGCTTTTGGAGCCACTCAAGGCGGAGTTCCCTATTTTGAGCTACGCCGATTTCTACCAGTTGGCTGG
CGTTGTTGCCGTTGAGGTCACGGGTGGACCTAAGGTTCCATTCCACCCTGGAAGAGAGGACAAGCCTGAG
CCACCACCAGAGGGTCGCTTGCCCGATCCCACTAAGGGTTCTGACCATTTGAGAGATGTGTTTGGCAAAG
CTATGGGGCTTACTGACCAAGATATCGTTGCTCTATCTGGGGGTCACACTATTGGAGCTGCACACAAGGA
GCGTTCTGGATTTGAGGGTCCCTGGACCTCTAATCCTCTTATTTTCGACAACTCATACTTCACGGAGTTG
TTGAGTGGTGAGAAGGAAGGTCTCCTTCAGCTACCTTCTGACAAGGCTCTTTTGTCTGACCCTGTATTCC
GCCCTCTCGTTGACAAATATGCAGCGGACGAAGATGCCTTCTTTGCTGATTACGCTGAGGCTCACCAAAA
GCTTTCCGAGCTTGGGTTTGCTGATGCCTAATAG
